Addgene plasmid #217175: pCMV-Mariner-3_AMi
Purpose: Mammalian expression vector for expression of Mariner-3_AMi transposase (CMV promoter)
Depositing lab: Yong E Zhang. Depositing organization: Institute of Zoology, Chinese Academy of Sciences. Publication: Heterologous survey of 130 DNA transposons in human cells highlights their functional divergence and expands the genome engineering toolbox. Zhang T, Tan S, Tang N, Li Y, Zhang C, Sun J, Guo Y, Gao H, Cai Y, Sun W, Wang C, Fu L, Ma H, Wu Y, Hu X, Zhang X, Gee P, Yan W, Zhao Y, Chen Q, Guo B, Wang H, Zhang YE. Cell. 2024 Jul 11;187(14):3741-3760.e30. doi: 10.1016/j.cell.2024.05.007. Epub 2024 Jun 5. PubMed 38843831.
Backbone
  Vector backbone: pCMV
  Vector type: Mammalian Expression
Growth in bacteria
  Bacterial resistance: Ampicillin, 100 μg/mL
  Growth temperature: 37°C
  Growth strain: DH5alpha
  Copy number: High Copy
Gene/Insert
  Gene/Insert name: Mariner-3_AMi transposase
  Species: Synthetic
  Cloning method: Restriction Enzyme; 5′ cloning site Unknown (unknown if destroyed); 3′ cloning site Unknown (unknown if destroyed)
Terms and licenses: Academic/Nonprofit Terms; Industry Terms: Not Available to Industry
How to cite: pCMV-Mariner-3_AMi was a gift from Yong E Zhang (Addgene plasmid # 217175 ; http://n2t.net/addgene:217175 ; RRID:Addgene_217175)
