[The description below was written by a language model from this plasmid's Addgene catalogue record and pLannotate feature annotations shown in this document.]
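Description:
pCMV-Mariner-3_AMi is a 6.4 kb mammalian expression plasmid built on a pCMV backbone to produce the Mariner-3_AMi transposase, a synthetic coding sequence, in cultured mammalian cells. It is maintained in E. coli through a high-copy ColE1/pUC-type origin and selected with ampicillin via the β-lactamase gene and its own promoter. An f1 origin is also present, along with remnants of lac regulatory sequence and a pBR322 bom fragment that are backbone carry-over.

The expression cassette consists of the human cytomegalovirus immediate early enhancer and promoter, a T7 promoter just downstream that could support in vitro transcription, an open reading frame of roughly 1.6 kb, and a bovine growth hormone polyadenylation signal, with a reverse-oriented SP6 promoter between the ORF and the poly(A) site. The automated annotation labels this ORF as human JRK (Jerky). That label most likely reflects sequence similarity between the transposase and a transposase-related human protein, since the ORF sits where the catalogue places the insert, but the record does not say so directly. No epitope tag or reporter is annotated. Downstream, an SV40 early promoter is followed only by a short fragment of a bleomycin-resistance gene and an SV40 poly(A) signal, so a functional mammalian selection marker does not appear to be present. The brief HIV-1 LTR hit next to the CMV promoter is a small fragment rather than a lentiviral element.

The plasmid comes from a survey testing many DNA transposons for activity in human cells. It would serve as the transposase helper, presumably supplied together with a separate donor carrying the matching transposon ends, which the record does not describe.
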