Features (pLannotate 1.2.2; 20 found; start..end, strand, type, name):
      1..380     +  enhancer       CMV enhancer: human cytomegalovirus immediate early enhancer
    381..584     +  promoter       CMV promoter: human cytomegalovirus (CMV) immediate early promoter
    580..613     +  LTR            5' LTR (truncated) (fragment): truncated 5' long terminal repeat (LTR) from HIV-1
    629..647     +  promoter       T7 promoter: promoter for bacteriophage T7 RNA polymerase
    719..2335    +  CDS            JRK: JERKY_HUMAN - Also known as JH8 From Homo sapiens (Human).
   2550..2568    -  promoter       SP6 promoter: promoter for bacteriophage SP6 RNA polymerase
   2594..2818    +  polyA_signal   bGH poly(A) signal: bovine growth hormone polyadenylation signal
   2822..2843    +  promoter       SV40 promoter (fragment): SV40 enhancer and early promoter
   2864..3292    +  rep_origin     f1 ori (sequence partly withheld): f1 bacteriophage origin of replication; arrow indicates direction of (+) strand synthesis
   3306..3635    +  promoter       SV40 promoter: SV40 enhancer and early promoter
   3648..3806    +  CDS            ble (fragment): BLE_KLEPN - Experimental evidence at protein level: Swiss-Prot protein existence level 1. Binding protein with a strong affinity to the bleomycin family of antibiotics. Binds to CL990; an antimitotic-antibiotic compound. From Klebsiella pneumoniae.
   3801..3922    +  polyA_signal   SV40 poly(A) signal: SV40 polyadenylation signal
   3995..4011    -  protein_bind   lac operator: The lac repressor binds to the lac operator to inhibit transcription in E. coli. This inhibition can be relieved by adding lactose or isopropyl-β-D-thiogalactopyranoside (IPTG). lac repressor encoded by lacI
   4019..4049    -  promoter       lac promoter: promoter for the E. coli lac operon
   4064..4085    -  protein_bind   CAP binding site: CAP binding activates transcription in the presence of cAMP. E. coli catabolite activator protein
   4098..4190    -  CDS            lacI (fragment): lac repressor; lacI; The lac repressor binds to the lac operator to inhibit transcription in E. coli. This inhibition can be relieved by adding lactose or isopropyl-β-D-thiogalactopyranoside (IPTG).
   4373..4961    -  rep_origin     ori: high-copy-number ColE1/pMB1/pBR322/pUC origin of replication
   5132..5992    -  CDS            AmpR: β-lactamase; bla; confers resistance to ampicillin, carbenicillin, and related antibiotics
   5993..6097    -  promoter       AmpR promoter: bla
   6156..6208    -  misc_feature   bom (fragment): basis of mobility region from pBR322
>Addgene plasmid #217175 | pCMV-Mariner-3_AMi | addgene full sequence | sequence record 441973 | Addgene NGS Result
GACATTGATTATTGACTAGTTATTAATAGTAATCAATTACGGGGTCATTAGTTCATAGCCCATATATGGA
GTTCCGCGTTACATAACTTACGGTAAATGGCCCGCCTGGCTGACCGCCCAACGACCCCCGCCCATTGACG
TCAATAATGACGTATGTTCCCATAGTAACGCCAATAGGGACTTTCCATTGACGTCAATGGGTGGAGTATT
TACGGTAAACTGCCCACTTGGCAGTACATCAAGTGTATCATATGCCAAGTACGCCCCCTATTGACGTCAA
TGACGGTAAATGGCCCGCCTGGCATTATGCCCAGTACATGACCTTATGGGACTTTCCTACTTGGCAGTAC
ATCTACGTATTAGTCATCGCTATTACCATGGTGATGCGGTTTTGGCAGTACATCAATGGGCGTGGATAGC
GGTTTGACTCACGGGGATTTCCAAGTCTCCACCCCATTGACGTCAATGGGAGTTTGTTTTGGCACCAAAA
TCAACGGGACTTTCCAAAATGTCGTAACAACTCCGCCCCATTGACGCAAATGGGCGGTAGGCGTGTACGG
TGGGAGGTCTATATAAGCAGAGCTCTCTGGCTAACTAGAGAACCCACTGCTTACTGGCTTATCGAAATTA
ATACGACTCACTATAGGGAGACCCAAGCTTGGTACCGAGCTCGGATCCACTAGTAACGGCCGCCAGTGTG
CTGGAATTCGCCGCCACCATGGCCAGCAACATGCTGTTCACCGCCAGCAAAAGCAAGGGCGAAAAACGCA
AACGCGTGGTGTTAACCCTGATGCAGAAGATTGATATTTGCCGCTGCCTGGAGAAAGGCGAAAACCGCAA
CGTGCTGATGAAAGAATTTAGCGTGGGCAGCAGCACCATTTACGACATCAAGGCGCAGAAAGAACAGCTG
CTGAAGTTTGTGAGCAGCAGCGAAACCAGCAAAGCGGTGGAGAAATGCCGTACCCTGCACAAGCCGAAAC
TGGAGCAGTTAGACAGCGTGCTGTATGAGTGGTTTAGCCTGAAGCGTAGCGAAGGCGCACCTGTTAGCGG
TCCGATGCTGATTGAGAAAGCGAAGGACTTCTACAAACAGATGGACCTGACCGAACCTTGTGCGTTTAGC
GCAGGTTGGCTGAGCTGTTTTAAACTGCGCCATGGCATACGTCGTCTGGATGTGAGCGGCGAGATCAAAA
GCGCGGATCACGAAGCGGCGGAGAAGTATTGCGGCTTCTTTAACAAACTGGTGGCGGAACACGATCTGAG
CCCTGATCAGATTTACAACACCGATGAAACCGGCCTGTTTTGGCGTTGCCTGCCTAACAGCACCTTAGCG
GGTGCAGGCGAATCAAGCGCAGCGGGTTTCAAGCAGAACAAGGATCGCATCACCGTGCTGACCTGTGCAA
ATGCAGGTGGCACCCACAAAGTGAAACTGCTGGTGGTGGGCAAATGTAATCGTCCGCGCGCGTTTAAAGG
CATCACCCATCTGCCGGTGGTGTACAAAGCGCAGAGCAACGCGTGGATGGATAAGGGCATCTTCTATGAT
TGGTTCCATCATGTGTTTGTGCCGAGCGTGAAGGAACACTTCCGCAAAATCGGCAAACCGCAGGACAGCA
AAGCGATTCTGCTGCTGGATAACTGCCGTGCGCATCCTCCTGAATGCGAACTGGTGAGCGGCAACATCTT
TACCATCTTTCTGCCGGCGAACGTGACCTCACTGATTCAGCCTATGGATCAGGGCATTATCCAGAACATG
AAATGCTACTACCGCCGCGATTTTCTGCGCAAACTGATTAACCACGAAGGCACCATTCAGAACTTCCAGA
GCCTGTACAACATTAAGGACGCGATTTTTAACGTGGCGTGCGCCTGGAATAGCGTGAAGAGCAAGACCTT
ACGTCGCGCGTGGCGTAAATTATGGCCGAGCGTGATGTTTGCGGAGGGCAGCAGCGATGAAGAAGATTTC
GAAGGCTTCAACGTGCGCCATCGCAAAAACACCATCGCGCAGATTCTGGAGGTGGTGAAGGATGCGCCGT
CAACCAACCCTGTGAACAAACTGAAGGAAAGCGAGATTGAAGAATGGGTGGAAGCGGACAAGGAAGTGGA
GCACGTGTTCAGCGATGCGGAGATCATCGAAAGCGTGGTGAACCCGGAAAAAAGCAAGGTGACCGAAAAG
GATAGCGAGGAAGAGGATTTTAGCGAGGAAGAGAAAATCAGCTGGGCAAGCGCGGCGAGCTATATTGATA
ACTTTATCAAGTTTGCGGAGCGCCAGAGCTGTTATAGCGCGCAGGAAGTGATGCAGCTGCATATTATCCA
CAGCGACTTTATGCAGAAACGCCAGGCGGCATCACGTCAGGCAGATATCCGCGACTTCTTTAAGAAAGCG
AGCCGCGCCTGTCACAAAGCAAGCACCGAAAGCGCGCCTTCACCTTCACCTAGCACCAGCACCATTGATG
TGGACGATAGCGAGGCTCTGCAGGATCCTCAAGTGCCTCTGGAAAGCCCGAAGCGCCAGTAATGAGCGGC
CGCTCGAGCATGCATCTAGAGGGCCCTATTCTATAGTGTCACCTAAATGCTAGAGCTCGCTGATCAGCCT
CGACTGTGCCTTCTAGTTGCCAGCCATCTGTTGTTTGCCCCTCCCCCGTGCCTTCCTTGACCCTGGAAGG
TGCCACTCCCACTGTCCTTTCCTAATAAAATGAGGAAATTGCATCGCATTGTCTGAGTAGGTGTCATTCT
ATTCTGGGGGGTGGGGTGGGGCAGGACAGCAAGGGGGAGGATTGGGAAGACAATAGCAGGCATGCTGGGG
ATGCGGTGGGCTCTATGGCTTCTGAGGCGGAAAGAACCAGCTGGGGCTCTAGGGGGTATCCCC
[124 nt withheld, positions 2864-2987]
C
[91 nt withheld, positions 2989-3079]
A
[49 nt withheld, positions 3081-3129]
CCTTTGACGTTGGAGTCCACGTTCTTT
[37 nt withheld, positions 3157-3193]
ACCCTATCTCGGTCTATTCTTTTGATTTATAAGGGATTTTGCCGATTTCGGCCTATTGGTTAAAAAATGA
GCTGATTTAACAAAAATTTAACGCGAATTAATTCTGTGGAATGTGTGTCAGTTAGGGTGTGGAAAGTCCC
CAGGCTCCCCAGCAGGCAGAAGTATGCAAAGCATGCATCTCAATTAGTCAGCAACCAGGTGTGGAAAGTC
CCCAGGCTCCCCAGCAGGCAGAAGTATGCAAAGCATGCATCTCAATTAGTCAGCAACCATAGTCCCGCCC
CTAACTCCGCCCATCCCGCCCCTAACTCCGCCCAGTTCCGCCCATTCTCCGCCCCATGGCTGACTAATTT
TTTTTATTTATGCAGAGGCCGAGGCCGCCTCTGCCTCTGAGCTATTCCAGAAGTAGTGAGGAGGCTTTTT
TGGAGGCCTAGGCTTTTGCAAAAAGCTCCCCGAAATGACCGACCAAGCGACGCCCAACCTGCCATCACGA
GATTTCGATTCCACCGCCGCCTTCTATGAAAGGTTGGGCTTCGGAATCGTTTTCCGGGACGCCGGCTGGA
TGATCCTCCAGCGCGGGGATCTCATGCTGGAGTTCTTCGCCCACCCCAACTTGTTTATTGCAGCTTATAA
TGGTTACAAATAAAGCAATAGCATCACAAATTTCACAAATAAAGCATTTTTTTCACTGCATTCTAGTTGT
GGTTTGTCCAAACTCATCAATGTATCTTATCATGTCTGTATACCGTCGACCTCTAGCTAGAGCTTGGCGT
AATCATGGTCATAGCTGTTTCCTGTGTGAAATTGTTATCCGCTCACAATTCCACACAACATACGAGCCGG
AAGCATAAAGTGTAAAGCCTGGGGTGCCTAATGAGTGAGCTAACTCACATTAATTGCGTTGCGCTCACTG
CCCGCTTTCCAGTCGGGAAACCTGTCGTGCCAGCTGCATTAATGAATCGGCCAACGCGCGGGGAGAGGCG
GTTTGCGTATTGGGCGCTCTTCCGCTTCCTCGCTCACTGACTCGCTGCGCTCGGTCGTTCGGCTGCGGCG
AGCGGTATCAGCTCACTCAAAGGCGGTAATACGGTTATCCACAGAATCAGGGGATAACGCAGGAAAGAAC
ATGTGAGCAAAAGGCCAGCAAAAGGCCAGGAACCGTAAAAAGGCCGCGTTGCTGGCGTTTTTCCATAGGC
TCCGCCCCCCTGACGAGCATCACAAAAATCGACGCTCAAGTCAGAGGTGGCGAAACCCGACAGGACTATA
AAGATACCAGGCGTTTCCCCCTGGAAGCTCCCTCGTGCGCTCTCCTGTTCCGACCCTGCCGCTTACCGGA
TACCTGTCCGCCTTTCTCCCTTCGGGAAGCGTGGCGCTTTCTCATAGCTCACGCTGTAGGTATCTCAGTT
CGGTGTAGGTCGTTCGCTCCAAGCTGGGCTGTGTGCACGAACCCCCCGTTCAGCCCGACCGCTGCGCCTT
ATCCGGTAACTATCGTCTTGAGTCCAACCCGGTAAGACACGACTTATCGCCACTGGCAGCAGCCACTGGT
AACAGGATTAGCAGAGCGAGGTATGTAGGCGGTGCTACAGAGTTCTTGAAGTGGTGGCCTAACTACGGCT
ACACTAGAAGAACAGTATTTGGTATCTGCGCTCTGCTGAAGCCAGTTACCTTCGGAAAAAGAGTTGGTAG
CTCTTGATCCGGCAAACAAACCACCGCTGGTAGCGGTGGTTTTTTTGTTTGCAAGCAGCAGATTACGCGC
AGAAAAAAAGGATCTCAAGAAGATCCTTTGATCTTTTCTACGGGGTCTGACGCTCAGTGGAACGAAAACT
CACGTTAAGGGATTTTGGTCATGAGATTATCAAAAAGGATCTTCACCTAGATCCTTTTAAATTAAAAATG
AAGTTTTAAATCAATCTAAAGTATATATGAGTAAACTTGGTCTGACAGTTACCAATGCTTAATCAGTGAG
GCACCTATCTCAGCGATCTGTCTATTTCGTTCATCCATAGTTGCCTGACTCCCCGTCGTGTAGATAACTA
CGATACGGGAGGGCTTACCATCTGGCCCCAGTGCTGCAATGATACCGCGAGACCCACGCTCACCGGCTCC
AGATTTATCAGCAATAAACCAGCCAGCCGGAAGGGCCGAGCGCAGAAGTGGTCCTGCAACTTTATCCGCC
TCCATCCAGTCTATTAATTGTTGCCGGGAAGCTAGAGTAAGTAGTTCGCCAGTTAATAGTTTGCGCAACG
TTGTTGCCATTGCTACAGGCATCGTGGTGTCACGCTCGTCGTTTGGTATGGCTTCATTCAGCTCCGGTTC
CCAACGATCAAGGCGAGTTACATGATCCCCCATGTTGTGCAAAAAAGCGGTTAGCTCCTTCGGTCCTCCG
ATCGTTGTCAGAAGTAAGTTGGCCGCAGTGTTATCACTCATGGTTATGGCAGCACTGCATAATTCTCTTA
CTGTCATGCCATCCGTAAGATGCTTTTCTGTGACTGGTGAGTACTCAACCAAGTCATTCTGAGAATAGTG
TATGCGGCGACCGAGTTGCTCTTGCCCGGCGTCAATACGGGATAATACCGCGCCACATAGCAGAACTTTA
AAAGTGCTCATCATTGGAAAACGTTCTTCGGGGCGAAAACTCTCAAGGATCTTACCGCTGTTGAGATCCA
GTTCGATGTAACCCACTCGTGCACCCAACTGATCTTCAGCATCTTTTACTTTCACCAGCGTTTCTGGGTG
AGCAAAAACAGGAAGGCAAAATGCCGCAAAAAAGGGAATAAGGGCGACACGGAAATGTTGAATACTCATA
CTCTTCCTTTTTCAATATTATTGAAGCATTTATCAGGGTTATTGTCTCATGAGCGGATACATATTTGAAT
GTATTTAGAAAAATAAACAAATAGGGGTTCCGCGCACATTTCCCCGAAAAGTGCCACCTGACGTCGACGG
ATCGGGAGATCTCCCGATCCCCTATGGTGCACTCTCAGTACAATCTGCTCTGATGCCGCATAGTTAAGCC
AGTATCTGCTCCCTGCTTGTGTGTTGGAGGTCGCTGAGTAGTGCGCGAGCAAAATTTAAGCTACAACAAG
GCAAGGCTTGACCGACAATTGCATGAAGAATCTGCTTAGGGTTAGGCGTTTTGCGCTGCTTCGCGATGTA
CGGGCCAGATATACGCGTT
